>Addgene plasmid #185015 | pET-45b-NFYC-IDR-mEGFP | addgene full sequence | sequence record 364591 | Addgene NGS Result
TGTAGCACCGCCTACATACCTCGCTCTGCTAATCCTGTTACCAGTGGCTGCTGCCAGTGGCGATAAGTCG
TGTCTTACCGGGTTGGACTCAAGACGATAGTTACCGGATAAGGCGCAGCGGTCGGGCTGAACGGGGGGTT
CGTGCACACAGCCCAGCTTGGAGCGAACGACCTACACCGAACTGAGATACCTACAGCGTGAGCTATGAGA
AAGCGCCACGCTTCCCGAAGGGAGAAAGGCGGACAGGTATCCGGTAAGCGGCAGGGTCGGAACAGGAGAG
CGCACGAGGGAGCTTCCAGGGGGAAACGCCTGGTATCTTTATAGTCCTGTCGGGTTTCGCCACCTCTGAC
TTGAGCGTCGATTTTTGTGATGCTCGTCAGGGGGGCGGAGCCTATGGAAAAACGCCAGCAACGCGGCCTT
TTTACGGTTCCTGGCCTTTTGCTGGCCTTTTGCTCACATGTTCTTTCCTGCGTTATCCCCTGATTCTGTG
GATAACCGTATTACCGCCTTTGAGTGAGCTGATACCGCTCGCCGCAGCCGAACGACCGAGCGCAGCGAGT
CAGTGAGCGAGGAAGCGGAAGAGCGCCTGATGCGGTATTTTCTCCTTACGCATCTGTGCGGTATTTCACA
CCGCAATGGTGCACTCTCAGTACAATCTGCTCTGATGCCGCATAGTTAAGCCAGTATACACTCCGCTATC
GCTACGTGACTGGGTCATGGCTGCGCCCCGACACCCGCCAACACCCGCTGACGCGCCCTGACGGGCTTGT
CTGCTCCCGGCATCCGCTTACAGACAAGCTGTGACCGTCTCCGGGAGCTGCATGTGTCAGAGGTTTTCAC
CGTCATCACCGAAACGCGCGAGGCAGCTGCGGTAAAGCTCATCAGCGTGGTCGTGAAGCGATTCACAGAT
GTCTGCCTGTTCATCCGCGTCCAGCTCGTTGAGTTTCTCCAGAAGCGTTAATGTCTGGCTTCTGATAAAG
CGGGCCATGTTAAGGGCGGTTTTTTCCTGTTTGGTCACTGATGCCTCCGTGTAAGGGGGATTTCTGTTCA
TGGGGGTAATGATACCGATGAAACGAGAGAGGATGCTCACGATACGGGTTACTGATGATGAACATGCCCG
GTTACTGGAACGTTGTGAGGGTAAACAACTGGCGGTATGGATGCGGCGGGACCAGAGAAAAATCACTCAG
GGTCAATGCCAGCGCTTCGTTAATACAGATGTAGGTGTTCCACAGGGTAGCCAGCAGCATCCTGCGATGC
AGATCCGGAACATAATGGTGCAGGGCGCTGACTTCCGCGTTTCCAGACTTTACGAAACACGGAAACCGAA
GACCATTCATGTTGTTGCTCAGGTCGCAGACGTTTTGCAGCAGCAGTCGCTTCACGTTCGCTCGCGTATC
GGTGATTCATTCTGCTAACCAGTAAGGCAACCCCGCCAGCCTAGCCGGGTCCTCAACGACAGGAGCACGA
TCATGCTAGTCATGCCCCGCGCCCACCGGAAGGAGCTGACTGGGTTGAAGGCTCTCAAGGGCATCGGTCG
AGATCCCGGTGCCTAATGAGTGAGCTAACTTACATTAATTGCGTTGCGCTCACTGCCCGCTTTCCAGTCG
GGAAACCTGTCGTGCCAGCTGCATTAATGAATCGGCCAACGCGCGGGGAGAGGCGGTTTGCGTATTGGGC
GCCAGGGTGGTTTTTCTTTTCACCAGTGAGACGGGCAACAGCTGATTGCCCTTCACCGCCTGGCCCTGAG
AGAGTTGCAGCAAGCGGTCCACGCTGGTTTGCCCCAGCAGGCGAAAATCCTGTTTGATGGTGGTTAACGG
CGGGATATAACATGAGCTGTCTTCGGTATCGTCGTATCCCACTACCGAGATGTCCGCACCAACGCGCAGC
CCGGACTCGGTAATGGCGCGCATTGCGCCCAGCGCCATCTGATCGTTGGCAACCAGCATCGCAGTGGGAA
CGATGCCCTCATTCAGCATTTGCATGGTTTGTTGAAAACCGGACATGGCACTCCAGTCGCCTTCCCGTTC
CGCTATCGGCTGAATTTGATTGCGAGTGAGATATTTATGCCAGCCAGCCAGACGCAGACGCGCCGAGACA
GAACTTAATGGGCCCGCTAACAGCGCGATTTGCTGGTGACCCAATGCGACCAGATGCTCCACGCCCAGTC
GCGTACCGTCTTCATGGGAGAAAATAATACTGTTGATGGGTGTCTGGTCAGAGACATCAAGAAATAACGC
CGGAACATTAGTGCAGGCAGCTTCCACAGCAATGGCATCCTGGTCATCCAGCGGATAGTTAATGATCAGC
CCACTGACGCGTTGCGCGAGAAGATTGTGCACCGCCGCTTTACAGGCTTCGACGCCGCTTCGTTCTACCA
TCGACACCACCACGCTGGCACCCAGTTGATCGGCGCGAGATTTAATCGCCGCGACAATTTGCGACGGCGC
GTGCAGGGCCAGACTGGAGGTGGCAACGCCAATCAGCAACGACTGTTTGCCCGCCAGTTGTTGTGCCACG
CGGTTGGGAATGTAATTCAGCTCCGCCATCGCCGCTTCCACTTTTTCCCGCGTTTTCGCAGAAACGTGGC
TGGCCTGGTTCACCACGCGGGAAACGGTCTGATAAGAGACACCGGCATACTCTGCGACATCGTATAACGT
TACTGGTTTCACATTCACCACCCTGAATTGACTCTCTTCCGGGCGCTATCATGCCATACCGCGAAAGGTT
TTGCGCCATTCGATGGTGTCCGGGATCTCGACGCTCTCCCTTATGCGACTCCTGCATTAGGAAGCAGCCC
AGTAGTAGGTTGAGGCCGTTGAGCACCGCCGCCGCAAGGAATGGTGCATGCAAGGAGATGGCGCCCAACA
GTCCCCCGGCCACGGGGCCTGCCACCATACCCACGCCGAAACAAGCGCTCATGAGCCCGAAGTGGCGAGC
CCGATCTTCCCCATCGGTGATGTCGGCGATATAGGCGCCAGCAACCGCACCTGTGGCGCCGGTGATGCCG
GCCACGATGCGTCCGGCGTAGAGGATCGAGATCGATCTCGATCCCGCGAAATTAATACGACTCACTATAG
GGGAATTGTGAGCGGATAACAATTCCCCTCTAGAAATAATTTTGTTTAACTTTAAGAAGGAGATATACCA
TGCACCATCACCATCACCATGGGATCGAGGAAAACCTGTACTTCCAATCCGGTTCTGGAGTGAGCAAGGG
CGAGGAGCTGTTCACCGGGGTGGTGCCCATCCTGGTCGAGCTGGACGGCGACGTAAACGGCCACAAGTTC
AGCGTGCGCGGCGAGGGCGAGGGCGATGCCACCAACGGCAAGCTGACCCTGAAGTTCATCTGCACCACCG
GCAAGCTGCCCGTGCCCTGGCCCACCCTCGTGACCACCCTGACCTACGGCGTGCAGTGCTTCAGCCGCTA
CCCCGACCACATGAAGCAGCACGACTTCTTCAAGTCCGCCATGCCCGAAGGCTACGTCCAGGAGCGCACC
ATCTCCTTCAAGGACGACGGCACCTACAAGACCCGCGCCGAGGTGAAGTTCGAGGGCGACACCCTGGTGA
ACCGCATCGAGCTGAAGGGCATCGACTTCAAGGAGGACGGCAACATCCTGGGGCACAAGCTGGAGTACAA
CTTCAACAGCCACAACGTCTATATCACGGCCGACAAGCAGAAGAACGGCATCAAGGCGAACTTCAAGATC
CGCCACAACGTCGAGGACGGCAGCGTGCAGCTCGCCGACCACTACCAGCAGAACACCCCCATCGGCGACG
GCCCCGTGCTGCTGCCCGACAACCACTACCTGAGCACCCAGTCCAAGCTGAGCAAAGACCCCAACGAGAA
GCGCGATCACATGGTCCTGCTGGAGTTCGTGACCGCCGCCGGGATCACTCTCGGCATGGACGAGCTGTAC
ACGGACCCTGTCCAGTACTACTTCACGCTGGCTCAGCAGCCCACTGCTGTCCAGGTCCAGGGACAGCAGC
AAGGCCAGCAGACCACCAGTTCTACGACCACCATCCAGCCTGGACAGATCATCATTGCACAGCCTCAGCA
GGGTCAGACCACACCCGTGACCATGCAGGTTGGAGAAGGTCAGCAGGTGCAGATTGTACAGGCCCAACCT
CAGGGTCAGGCCCAGCAGACCCAGAGTGGCACTGGACAGACCATGCAGGTGATGCAGCAGATCATTACCA
ACACAGGAGAGATCCAGCAGATCCCGGTGCAGCTGAATGCTGGCCAGCTGCAATATATCCGATTAGCCCA
GCCTGTATCAGGCACCCAAGTTGTCCAAGGACAGATCCAGACACTTGCTACCAATGCCCAACAGATCACA
CAGACAGAGGTCCAGCAAGGACAGCAGCAGTTCAGCCAGTTCACAGATGGACAGCAGCTGTACCAGATCC
AGCAAGTCACCATGCCTGCAGGCCAAGACCTCGCCCAGCCCATGTTTATTCAGTCAGCCAATCAGCCCTC
TGATGGGCAGACCCCCCAGGTGACTGGAGACATTGCGGCCGCACTCGAGTCTGGTAAAGAAACCGCTGCT
GCGAAATTTGAACGCCAGCACATGGACTCGTCTACTAGCGCAGCTTAATTAACCTAGGCTGCTGCCACCG
CTGAGCAATAACTAGCATAACCCCTTGGGGCCTCTAAACGGGTCTTGAGGGGTTTTTTGCTGAAAGGAGG
AACTATATCCGGATTGGCGAATGGG
[124 nt withheld, positions 4716-4839]
C
[91 nt withheld, positions 4841-4931]
A
[49 nt withheld, positions 4933-4981]
CCTTTGACGTTGGAGTCCACGTTCTTT
[37 nt withheld, positions 5009-5045]
ACCCTATCTCGGTCTATTCTTTTGATTTATAAGGGATTTTGCCGATTTCGGCCTATTGGTTAAAAAATGA
GCTGATTTAACAAAAATTTAACGCGAATTTTAACAAAATATTAACGTTTACAATTTCTGGCGGCACGATG
GCATGAGATTATCAAAAAGGATCTTCACCTAGATCCTTTTAAATTAAAAATGAAGTTTTAAATCAATCTA
AAGTATATATGAGTAAACTTGGTCTGACAGTTACCAATGCTTAATCAGTGAGGCACCTATCTCAGCGATC
TGTCTATTTCGTTCATCCATAGTTGCCTGACTCCCCGTCGTGTAGATAACTACGATACGGGAGGGCTTAC
CATCTGGCCCCAGTGCTGCAATGATACCGCGAGACCCACGCTCACCGGCTCCAGATTTATCAGCAATAAA
CCAGCCAGCCGGAAGGGCCGAGCGCAGAAGTGGTCCTGCAACTTTATCCGCCTCCATCCAGTCTATTAAT
TGTTGCCGGGAAGCTAGAGTAAGTAGTTCGCCAGTTAATAGTTTGCGCAACGTTGTTGCCATTGCTACAG
GCATCGTGGTGTCACGCTCGTCGTTTGGTATGGCTTCATTCAGCTCCGGTTCCCAACGATCAAGGCGAGT
TACATGATCCCCCATGTTGTGCAAAAAAGCGGTTAGCTCCTTCGGTCCTCCGATCGTTGTCAGAAGTAAG
TTGGCCGCAGTGTTATCACTCATGGTTATGGCAGCACTGCATAATTCTCTTACTGTCATGCCATCCGTAA
GATGCTTTTCTGTGACTGGTGAGTACTCAACCAAGTCATTCTGAGAATAGTGTATGCGGCGACCGAGTTG
CTCTTGCCCGGCGTCAATACGGGATAATACCGCGCCACATAGCAGAACTTTAAAAGTGCTCATCATTGGA
AAACGTTCTTCGGGGCGAAAACTCTCAAGGATCTTACCGCTGTTGAGATCCAGTTCGATGTAACCCACTC
GTGCACCCAACTGATCTTCAGCATCTTTTACTTTCACCAGCGTTTCTGGGTGAGCAAAAACAGGAAGGCA
AAATGCCGCAAAAAAGGGAATAAGGGCGACACGGAAATGTTGAATACTCATACTCTTCCTTTTTCAATCA
TGATTGAAGCATTTATCAGGGTTATTGTCTCATGAGCGGATACATATTTGAATGTATTTAGAAAAATAAA
CAAATAGGTCATGACCAAAATCCCTTAACGTGAGTTTTCGTTCCACTGAGCGTCAGACCCCGTAGAAAAG
ATCAAAGGATCTTCTTGAGATCCTTTTTTTCTGCGCGTAATCTGCTGCTTGCAAACAAAAAAACCACCGC
TACCAGCGGTGGTTTGTTTGCCGGATCAAGAGCTACCAACTCTTTTTCCGAAGGTAACTGGCTTCAGCAG
AGCGCAGATACCAAATACTGTCCTTCTAGTGTAGCCGTAGTTAGGCCACCACTTCAAGAACTC
Features (pLannotate 1.2.2; 22 found; start..end, strand, type, name):
    586..725     -  misc_feature   bom: basis of mobility region from pBR322
    827..1018    -  CDS            rop: Rop protein, which maintains plasmids at low copy number; rop
   1035..1415    +  CDS            YPB1_ECOLX: Protein predicted: Swiss-Prot protein existence level 4. From Escherichia coli.
   1477..1541    -  CDS            TcR (fragment): tetracycline efflux protein; tet; confers resistance to tetracycline
   1556..1577    -  protein_bind   CAP binding site: CAP binding activates transcription in the presence of cAMP. E. coli catabolite activator protein
   1590..2672    -  CDS            lacI: lac repressor; lacI; The lac repressor binds to the lac operator to inhibit transcription in E. coli. This inhibition can be relieved by adding lactose or isopropyl-β-D-thiogalactopyranoside (IPTG).
   2673..2750    -  promoter       lacI promoter: lacI
   2758..3037    -  CDS            TcR (fragment): tetracycline efflux protein; tet; confers resistance to tetracycline
   3063..3081    +  promoter       T7 promoter: promoter for bacteriophage T7 RNA polymerase
   3082..3106    +  protein_bind   lac operator: The lac repressor binds to the lac operator to inhibit transcription in E. coli. This inhibition can be relieved by adding lactose or isopropyl-β-D-thiogalactopyranoside (IPTG). lac repressor encoded by lacI
   3121..3143    +  RBS            RBS: efficient ribosome binding site from bacteriophage T7 gene 10 (Olins and Rangwala, 1989)
   3153..3170    +  CDS            6xHis: 6xHis affinity tag
   3180..3196    +  CDS            TEV site (fragment): tobacco etch virus (TEV) protease recognition and cleavage site
   3210..3921    +  CDS            SiriusGFP (fragment): enhanced GFP (EGFP) derivative that exhibits robust folding and enhanced photostability (Zhong et al., 2019) mammalian codon-optimized
   3924..4511    +  CDS            Nfyc (fragment): NFYC_MOUSE - Experimental evidence at protein level: Swiss-Prot protein existence level 1. Component of the sequence-specific heterotrimeric transcription factor (NF-Y) which specifically recognizes a 5'-CCAAT-3' box motif found in the promoters of its target genes. NF-Y can function as both an activator and a repressor, depending on its interacting cofactors. From Mus musculus (Mouse).
   4536..4577    +  CDS            S-Tag (fragment): affinity and epitope tag derived from pancreatic ribonuclease A
   4607..4624    +  CDS            SET1 (fragment): solubility-enhancement tag derived from T7 phage gene 10B
   4632..4679    +  terminator     T7 terminator: transcription terminator for bacteriophage T7 RNA polymerase
   4716..5171    +  rep_origin     f1 ori (sequence partly withheld): f1 bacteriophage origin of replication; arrow indicates direction of (+) strand synthesis
   5286..6146    -  CDS            AmpR: β-lactamase; bla; confers resistance to ampicillin, carbenicillin, and related antibiotics
   6147..6239    -  promoter       AmpR promoter: bla
   6320..400     +  rep_origin     ori (across the origin): high-copy-number ColE1/pMB1/pBR322/pUC origin of replication
