[The description below was written by a language model from this plasmid's Addgene catalogue record and pLannotate feature annotations shown in this document.]
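Description:
pET-45b-NFYC-IDR-mEGFP is a bacterial expression plasmid of about 6.5 kb built on the pET-45(b+) backbone. It is designed to produce a fluorescently labelled fragment of the mouse transcription factor subunit NFYC in E. coli. It replicates from a ColE1/pBR322-type origin. The backbone retains the rop gene and the bom mobilisation region, which fits the low copy number given in the record. Selection is by ampicillin through the β-lactamase gene, and an f1 phage origin is also present. Short tetracycline-resistance fragments in the annotation are non-functional remnants of the pBR322 lineage.

The expression cassette uses a T7 promoter followed by a lac operator and the T7 gene 10 ribosome binding site. The plasmid also carries lacI, so transcription needs a host that supplies T7 RNA polymerase and can be induced with IPTG. The annotated open reading frame runs in order through an N-terminal 6xHis tag, a partial TEV protease site match, a GFP moiety and a roughly 590 bp fragment of Nfyc corresponding to its intrinsically disordered region (IDR), which was inserted by Gibson cloning. The plasmid name calls the fluorescent protein mEGFP, while the purpose field and the automated annotation identify it as SiriusGFP, a closely related EGFP derivative. The record does not resolve this difference. Backbone-derived S-tag and solubility-tag fragments lie downstream, before the T7 terminator, and the table does not show whether they are translated.

The His tag allows affinity purification of the GFP-IDR fusion. The associated publication concerns transcriptional condensates, so the purified protein was probably intended for in vitro condensate or phase-separation assays, although the record does not state this.
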