Addgene plasmid #185015: pET-45b-NFYC-IDR-mEGFP
Purpose: Bacterial Expression of 6xHis NFYC IDR Sirius-GFP Fusion Protein
Depositing lab: Denes Hnisz. Depositing organization: Max Planck Institute for Molecular Genetics. Publication: Hijacking of transcriptional condensates by endogenous retroviruses. Asimi V, Sampath Kumar A, Niskanen H, Riemenschneider C, Hetzel S, Naderi J, Fasching N, Popitsch N, Du M, Kretzmer H, Smith ZD, Weigert R, Walther M, Mamde S, Meierhofer D, Wittler L, Buschow R, Timmermann B, Cisse II, Ameres SL, Meissner A, Hnisz D. Nat Genet. 2022 Aug;54(8):1238-1247. doi: 10.1038/s41588-022-01132-w. Epub 2022 Jul 21. PubMed 35864192.
Backbone
  Vector backbone: pET-45(b+)
  Vector type: Bacterial Expression
Growth in bacteria
  Bacterial resistance: Ampicillin, 100 μg/mL
  Growth temperature: 37°C
  Growth strain: NEB Stable
  Copy number: Low Copy
Gene/Insert
  Gene/Insert name: NFYC IDR
  Species: M. musculus (mouse)
  Entrez Gene: Nfyc
  Cloning method: Gibson Cloning
Terms and licenses: Academic/Nonprofit Terms; Industry Terms: Not Available to Industry
How to cite: pET-45b-NFYC-IDR-mEGFP was a gift from Denes Hnisz (Addgene plasmid # 185015 ; http://n2t.net/addgene:185015 ; RRID:Addgene_185015)
